>Addgene plasmid #82592 | p3E-mCherry-HA no-pA | depositor full sequence | sequence record 158373 | p3E-mCherry-HA no-pA sequence 3385 bps
CTTTCCTGCGTTATCCCCTGATTCTGTGGATAACCGTATTACCGCCTTTGAGTGAGCTGATACCGCTCGC
CGCAGCCGAACGACCGAGCGCAGCGAGTCAGTGAGCGAGGAAGCGGAAGAGCGCCCAATACGCAAACCGC
CTCTCCCCGCGCGTTGGCCGATTCATTAATGCAGCTGGCACGACAGGTTTCCCGACTGGAAAGCGGGCAG
TGAGCGCAACGCAATTAATACGCGTACCGCTAGCCAGGAAGAGTTTGTAGAAACGCAAAAAGGCCATCCG
TCAGGATGGCCTTCTGCTTAGTTTGATGCCTGGCAGTTTATGGCGGGCGTCCTGCCCGCCACCCTCCGGG
CCGTTGCTTCACAACGTTCAAATCCGCTCCCGGCGGATTTGTCCTACTCAGGAGAGCGTTCACCGACAAA
CAACAGATAAAACGAAAGGCCCAGTCTTCCGACTGAGCCTTTCGTTTTATTTGATGCCTGGCAGTTCCCT
ACTCTCGCGTTAACGCTAGCATGGATGTTTTCCCAGTCACGACGTTGTAAAACGACGGCCAGTCTTAAGC
TCGGGCCCTGCAGCTCTAGAGCTCGAATTCTACAGGTCACTAATACCATCTAAGTAGTTGGTTCATAGTG
ACTGCATATGTTGTGTTTTACAGTATTATGTAGTCTGTTTTTTATGCAAAATCTAATTTAATATATTGAT
ATTTATATCATTTTACGTTTCTCGTTCAACTTTCTTGTACAAAGTGGCGGTGAGCAAGGGCGAGGAGGAC
AACATGGCCATCATCAAGGAGTTCATGCGCTTCAAGGTGCACATGGAGGGCTCCGTGAACGGCCACGAGT
TCGAGATCGAGGGCGAGGGCGAGGGCCGCCCCTACGAGGGCACCCAGACCGCCAAGCTGAAGGTGACCAA
GGGCGGCCCCCTGCCCTTCGCCTGGGACATCCTGTCCCCTCAGTTCATGTACGGCTCCAAGGCCTACGTG
AAGCACCCCGCCGACATCCCCGACTACTTGAAGCTGTCCTTCCCCGAGGGCTTCAAGTGGGAGCGCGTGA
TGAACTTCGAGGACGGCGGCGTGGTGACCGTGACCCAGGACTCCTCCCTGCAGGACGGCGAGTTCATCTA
CAAGGTGAAGCTGCGCGGCACCAACTTCCCCTCCGACGGCCCCGTAATGCAGAAGAAGACCATGGGCTGG
GAGGCCTCCTCCGAGCGGATGTACCCCGAGGACGGCGCCCTGAAGGGCGAGATCAAGCAGAGGCTGAAGC
TGAAGGACGGCGGCCACTACGACGCCGAGGTCAAGACCACCTACAAGGCCAAGAAGCCCGTGCAGCTGCC
CGGCGCCTACAACGTCAACATCAAGCTGGACATCACCTCCCACAACGAGGACTACACCATCGTGGAACAG
TACGAGCGCGCCGAGGGCCGCCACTCCACCGGCGGCATGGACGAGCTGTACAAGGTCGACTATCCGTACG
ACGTACCAGACTACGCAGCATAGCAACTTTATTATACAAAGTTGGCATTATAAAAAAGCATTGCTTATCA
ATTTGTTGCAACGAACAGGTCACTATCAGTCAAAATAAAATCATTATTTGGAGCTCCATGGTAGCGTTAA
CGCGGCCGCGATATCCCCTATAGTGAGTCGTATTACATGGTCATAGCTGTTTCCTGGCAGCTCTGGCCCG
TGTCTCAAAATCTCTGATGTTACATTGCACAAGATAAAAATATATCATCATGAACAATAAAACTGTCTGC
TTACATAAACAGTAATACAAGGGGTGTTATGAGCCATATTCAACGGGAAACGTCGAGGCCGCGATTAAAT
TCCAACATGGATGCTGATTTATATGGGTATAAATGGGCTCGCGATAATGTCGGGCAATCAGGTGCGACAA
TCTATCGCTTGTATGGGAAGCCCGATGCGCCAGAGTTGTTTCTGAAACATGGCAAAGGTAGCGTTGCCAA
TGATGTTACAGATGAGATGGTCAGACTAAACTGGCTGACGGAATTTATGCCTCTTCCGACCATCAAGCAT
TTTATCCGTACTCCTGATGATGCATGGTTACTCACCACTGCGATCCCCGGAAAAACAGCATTCCAGGTAT
TAGAAGAATATCCTGATTCAGGTGAAAATATTGTTGATGCGCTGGCAGTGTTCCTGCGCCGGTTGCATTC
GATTCCTGTTTGTAATTGTCCTTTTAACAGCGATCGCGTATTTCGTCTCGCTCAGGCGCAATCACGAATG
AATAACGGTTTGGTTGATGCGAGTGATTTTGATGACGAGCGTAATGGCTGGCCTGTTGAACAAGTCTGGA
AAGAAATGCATAAACTTTTGCCATTCTCACCGGATTCAGTCGTCACTCATGGTGATTTCTCACTTGATAA
CCTTATTTTTGACGAGGGGAAATTAATAGGTTGTATTGATGTTGGACGAGTCGGAATCGCAGACCGATAC
CAGGATCTTGCCATCCTATGGAACTGCCTCGGTGAGTTTTCTCCTTCATTACAGAAACGGCTTTTTCAAA
AATATGGTATTGATAATCCTGATATGAATAAATTGCAGTTTCATTTGATGCTCGATGAGTTTTTCTAATC
AGAATTGGTTAATTGGTTGTAACACTGGCAGAGCATTACGCTGACTTGACGGGACGGCGCAAGCTCATGA
CCAAAATCCCTTAACGTGAGTTACGCGTCGTTCCACTGAGCGTCAGACCCCGTAGAAAAGATCAAAGGAT
CTTCTTGAGATCCTTTTTTTCTGCGCGTAATCTGCTGCTTGCAAACAAAAAAACCACCGCTACCAGCGGT
GGTTTGTTTGCCGGATCAAGAGCTACCAACTCTTTTTCCGAAGGTAACTGGCTTCAGCAGAGCGCAGATA
CCAAATACTGTCCTTCTAGTGTAGCCGTAGTTAGGCCACCACTTCAAGAACTCTGTAGCACCGCCTACAT
ACCTCGCTCTGCTAATCCTGTTACCAGTGGCTGCTGCCAGTGGCGATAAGTCGTGTCTTACCGGGTTGGA
CTCAAGACGATAGTTACCGGATAAGGCGCAGCGGTCGGGCTGAACGGGGGGTTCGTGCACACAGCCCAGC
TTGGAGCGAACGACCTACACCGAACTGAGATACCTACAGCGTGAGCATTGAGAAAGCGCCACGCTTCCCG
AAGGGAGAAAGGCGGACAGGTATCCGGTAAGCGGCAGGGTCGGAACAGGAGAGCGCACGAGGGAGCTTCC
AGGGGGAAACGCCTGGTATCTTTATAGTCCTGTCGGGTTTCGCCACCTCTGACTTGAGCGTCGATTTTTG
TGATGCTCGTCAGGGGGGCGGAGCCTATGGAAAAACGCCAGCAACGCGGCCTTTTTACGGTTCCTGGCCT
TTTGCTGGCCTTTTGCTCACATGTT
Features (pLannotate 1.2.2; 11 found; start..end, strand, type, name):
    121..213     +  CDS            lacI (fragment): lac repressor; lacI; The lac repressor binds to the lac operator to inhibit transcription in E. coli. This inhibition can be relieved by adding lactose or isopropyl-β-D-thiogalactopyranoside (IPTG).
    268..295     -  terminator     rrnB T2 terminator: transcription terminator T2 from the E. coli rrnB gene
    427..470     +  terminator     rrnB T1 terminator: Escherichia coli rrnB; transcription terminator T1 from the E. coli rrnB gene
    517..553     -  CDS            lacZα (fragment): LacZα fragment of β-galactosidase; lacZ fragment
    624..747     -  protein_bind   attR2: mutant version of attR; recombination site for the Gateway® LR reaction LR Clonase™
    750..1454    +  CDS            mCherry: mCherry is a basic (constitutively fluorescent) red fluorescent protein published in 2004, derived from Discosoma sp.. It is reported to be a very rapidly-maturing monomer with low acid sensitivity.
   1494..1514    -  protein_bind   attB3: mutant version of attB; core recombination site for the Gateway® BP reaction BP Clonase™
   1505..1590    -  protein_bind   attL1 (fragment): mutant version of attL; recombination site for the Gateway® LR reaction LR Clonase™
   1627..1645    -  promoter       T7 promoter: promoter for bacteriophage T7 RNA polymerase
   1779..2588    +  CDS            KanR: aminoglycoside phosphotransferase; aph(3')-Ia; confers resistance to kanamycin in bacteria or G418 (Geneticin®) in eukaryotes
   2735..3323    +  rep_origin     ori: high-copy-number ColE1/pMB1/pBR322/pUC origin of replication
