[The description below was written by a language model from this plasmid's Addgene catalogue record and pLannotate feature annotations shown in this document.]
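Description:
p3E-mCherry-HA no-pA is a MultiSite Gateway 3' entry clone built in the Invitrogen pDONR P2R-P3 backbone, about 3.4 kb in total. It is a bacterial cloning intermediate rather than an expression vector. It is propagated in E. coli using a high-copy ColE1/pUC-type origin and selected with kanamycin through the aminoglycoside phosphotransferase (KanR) gene. The backbone also carries rrnB T1 and T2 transcription terminators upstream of the insert, which insulate the cassette from read-through transcription. M13 primer sites flank the insert for sequencing, and a T7 promoter lies just outside the downstream recombination site.

The insert is the coding sequence for mCherry, a monomeric red fluorescent protein derived from Discosoma, with an HA epitope fused to its C-terminus. The automated annotation marks only the mCherry open reading frame. The HA tag is recorded in the catalogue entry and presumably occupies the short unannotated stretch between mCherry and the downstream recombination site. The cassette has no promoter and, as the name indicates, no polyadenylation signal. It is flanked by an attR2 site on one side and, on the other, a site annotated as an attB3 core overlapping an attL fragment. That arrangement is consistent with the attL3 site expected in a P2R-P3 entry clone.

In an LR recombination, this element is combined with a 5' entry clone supplying a promoter, a middle entry clone supplying a gene of interest, and a destination vector. The result places mCherry-HA at the 3' end of the assembled vertebrate expression construct, typically as a C-terminal fusion. The polyadenylation signal must then come from the destination vector. According to the record, the fusion is intended for fluorescence imaging and for epitope-based labeling or purification.
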