Addgene plasmid #82592: p3E-mCherry-HA no-pA
Purpose: 3' entry vector with HA epitope fused to C-terminus of mCherry without pA for imaging, epitope labeling/purification
Depositing lab: Kryn Stankunas. Publication: A MultiSite Gateway Toolkit for Rapid Cloning of Vertebrate Expression Constructs with Diverse Research Applications. Fowler DK, Stewart S, Seredick S, Eisen JS, Stankunas K, Washbourne P. PLoS One. 2016 Aug 8;11(8):e0159277. doi: 10.1371/journal.pone.0159277. eCollection 2016. PONE-D-16-19476 PubMed 27500400.
Backbone
  Vector backbone: pDONR P2R-P3
  Backbone manufacturer: Invitrogen
  Total vector size (bp): 3385
Growth in bacteria
  Bacterial resistance: Kanamycin, 50 μg/mL
  Growth temperature: 37°C
  Growth strain: DH5alpha
  Copy number: Unknown
Gene/Insert
  Gene/Insert name: mCherry-HA (no pA)
  Promoter: None
  Cloning method: Gateway Cloning
  Sequencing primers: 5′ M13F; 3′ M13R
Terms and licenses: Academic/Nonprofit Terms; Industry Terms: Not Available to Industry
How to cite: p3E-mCherry-HA no-pA was a gift from Kryn Stankunas (Addgene plasmid # 82592 ; http://n2t.net/addgene:82592 ; RRID:Addgene_82592)
