>Addgene plasmid #82592 | p3E-mCherry-HA no-pA | addgene partial sequence | sequence record 161972 | M13-F20 5'-TGTAAAACGACGGCCAGT-3'
GAGCTCGAATTCTACAGGTCACTAATACCATCTAAGTAGTTGGTTCATAGTGACTGCATATGTTGTGTTT
TACAGTATTATGTAGTCTGTTTTTTATCCAAAATCTAATTTAATATATTGATATTTATATCATTTTACGT
TTCTCGTTCAACTTTCTTGTACAAAGTGGCGGTGAGCAAGGGCGAGGAGGACAACATGGCCATCATCAAG
GAGTTCATGCGCTTCAAGGTGCACATGGAGGGCTCCGTGAACGGCCACGAGTTCGAGATCGAGGGCGAGG
GCGAGGGCCGCCCCTACGAGGGCACCCAGACCGCCAAGCTGAAGGTGACCAAGGGCGGCCCCCTGCCCTT
CGCCTGGGACATCCTGTCCCCTCAGTTCATGTACGGCTCCAAGGCCTACGTGAAGCACCCCGCCGACATC
CCCGACTACTTGAAGCTGTCCTTCCCCGAGGGCTTCAAGTGGGAGCGCGTGATGAACTTCGAGGACGGCG
GCGTGGTGACCGTGACCCAGGACTCCTCCCTGCAGGACGGCGAGTTCATCTACAAGGTGAAGCTGCGCGG
CACCAACTTCCCCTCCGACGGCCCCGTAATGCAGAAGAAGACCATGGGCTGGGAGGCCTCCTCCGAGCGG
ATGTACCCCGAGGACGGCGCCCTGAAGGGCGAGATCAAGCAGAGGCTGAAGCTGAAGGACGGCGGCCACT
ACGACGCCGAGGTCAAGACCACCTACAAGGCCAAGAAGCCCGTGCAGCTGCCCGGCGCCTACAACGTCAA
CATCAAGCTGGACATCACCTCCCACAACGAGGACTACACCATCGTGGAACAGTACGAGCGCGCCGAGGGC
CGCCACTCCACCGGCGGCATGGACGAGCTGTACAAGGTCGACTATCCGTACGACGTACCAGACTACGCAG
CATAGCAACTT
